>Addgene plasmid #175082 | pDD2710 | addgene full sequence | sequence record 345723 | Addgene NGS Result
GACGGATCGGGAGATCTCCCGATCCCCTATGGTGCACTCTCAGTACAATCTGCTCTGATGCCGCATAGTT
AAGCCAGTATCTGCTCCCTGCTTGTGTGTTGGAGGTCGCTGAGTAGTGCGCGAGCAAAATTTAAGCTACA
ACAAGGCAAGGCTTGACCGACAATTGCATGAAGAATCTGCTTAGGGTTAGGCGTTTTGCGCTGCTTCGCG
ATGTACGGGCCAGATATACGCGTTGACATTGATTATTGACTAGTTATTAATAGTAATCAATTACGGGGTC
ATTAGTTCATAGCCCATATATGGAGTTCCGCGTTACATAACTTACGGTAAATGGCCCGCCTGGCTGACCG
CCCAACGACCCCCGCCCATTGACGTCAATAATGACGTATGTTCCCATAGTAACGCCAATAGGGACTTTCC
ATTGACGTCAATGGGTGGAGTATTTACGGTAAACTGCCCACTTGGCAGTACATCAAGTGTATCATATGCC
AAGTACGCCCCCTATTGACGTCAATGACGGTAAATGGCCCGCCTGGCATTATGCCCAGTACATGACCTTA
TGGGACTTTCCTACTTGGCAGTACATCTACGTATTAGTCATCGCTATTACCATGGTGATGCGGTTTTGGC
AGTACATCAATGGGCGTGGATAGCGGTTTGACTCACGGGGATTTCCAAGTCTCCACCCCATTGACGTCAA
TGGGAGTTTGTTTTGGCACCAAAATCAACGGGACTTTCCAAAATGTCGTAACAACTCCGCCCCATTGACG
CAAATGGGCGGTAGGCGTGTACGGTGGGAGGTCTATATAAGCAGAGCTCTCTGGCTAACTAGAGAACCCA
CTGCTTACTGGCTTATCGAAATTAATACGACTCACTATAGGGAGACCCAAGCTTGGTACCGAGCTCGGAT
CCACTAGTAACGGCCGCCAGTGTGCTGGAATTCGCCACCATGGCGATGTTTGTGAGGACCTCGTCTAGCA
CACACGATGAAGAGAGAATGCTTCCAATTGAAGGAGCGCCTCGCAGACGACCCCCCGTGAAGTTCATATT
CCCACCTCCACCTCTTTCATCACTTCCAGGATTTGGCAGGCCGCGCGGCTATGCTGGACCCACGGTGATA
GATATGTCTGCCCCAGACGACGTCTTCGCCGAGGACACGCCATCGCCGCCAGCAACCCCTCTGGATCTAC
AGATATCCCCGGATCAGTCGAGCGGCGAATCTGAATATGACGAGGATGAGGAAGATGAAGATGAAGAAGA
AAATGACGATGTTCAGGAGGAAGACGAGCCAGAGGGGTACCCTGCAGACTTTTTTCAACCTTTATCTCAC
TTGCGCCCGAGGCCTCTGGCCAGACGGGCCCATACGCCCAAACCGGTAGCAGTGGTAGCGGGCCGCGTGC
GCAGTTCAACGGACACGGCGGAGTCCGAGGCGTCCATGGGATGGGTTAGTCAGGATGACGGATTTTCCCC
TGCTGGGCTCTCACCTTCAGACGACGAGGGGGTTGCTATCCTGGAACCGATGGCGGCATACACTGGGACC
GGGGCATACGGACTTTCACCTGCTTCCAGAAATAGTGTACCTGGAACACAAAGTTCACCATACAGCGACC
CTGATGAAGGGCCCTCGTGGCGCCCCCTGCGCGCCGCACCCACCGCGATCGTCGACCTGACATCGGACTC
TGATAGCGATGACAGTTCCAACTCTCCGGACGTGAACAATGAGGCCGCGTTTACCGACGCGCGCCATTTT
TCCCACCAGCCACCCTCGTCCGAGGAGGACGGAGAAGACCAAGGGGAAGTATTGAGTCAGAGAGCCGGGG
CCATGGACGTGGGCCAGAAGCGCAAAAGGCAGTCTACCGCCTCCTCTGGTAGCGAGGATGTGGTGCGCTG
CCAGAGACAACCAAACTTAAGCCGCAAAGCAGTGGCGTCCGTGATAATTATATCCTCGGGGAGTGACACA
GACGAGGAGCCCTCGTCCGCCGTGAGCGTGATCGTGTCTCCGTCGAGCACAAAGGGTCACCTCCCAACCC
AATCTCCCAGTACTTCCGCCCACTCGATTTCATCAGGAAGCACAACTACCGCGGGGTCCAGGTGCAGCGA
CCCAACCCGCATCCTGGCCTCCACGCCACCCCTGTGTGGAAACGGTGCATATAACTGGCCGTGGCTGGAC
GACTACAAGGACCACGACGGTGACTACAAGGACCACGACATCGACTACAAGGACGACGACGACAAGTGAG
CGGCCGCTCGAGCATGCATCTAGAGGGCCCTATTCTATAGTGTCACCTAAATGCTAGAGCTCGCTGATCA
GCCTCGACTGTGCCTTCTAGTTGCCAGCCATCTGTTGTTTGCCCCTCCCCCGTGCCTTCCTTGACCCTGG
AAGGTGCCACTCCCACTGTCCTTTCCTAATAAAATGAGGAAATTGCATCGCATTGTCTGAGTAGGTGTCA
TTCTATTCTGGGGGGTGGGGTGGGGCAGGACAGCAAGGGGGAGGATTGGGAAGACAATAGCAGGCATGCT
GGGGATGCGGTGGGCTCTATGGCTTCTGAGGCGGAAAGAACCAGCTGGGGCTCTAGGGGGTATCCCC
[124 nt withheld, positions 2588-2711]
C
[91 nt withheld, positions 2713-2803]
A
[49 nt withheld, positions 2805-2853]
CCTTTGACGTTGGAGTCCACGTTCTTTAATAGTGGACTCTTGTTCCAAACTGGAACAACACTCAACCCTA
TCTCGGTCTATTCTTTTGATTTATAAGGGATTTTGCCGATTTCGGCCTATTGGTTAAAAAATGAGCTGAT
TTAACAAAAATTTAACGCGAATTAATTCTGTGGAATGTGTGTCAGTTAGGGTGTGGAAAGTCCCCAGGCT
CCCCAGCAGGCAGAAGTATGCAAAGCATGCATCTCAATTAGTCAGCAACCAGGTGTGGAAAGTCCCCAGG
CTCCCCAGCAGGCAGAAGTATGCAAAGCATGCATCTCAATTAGTCAGCAACCATAGTCCCGCCCCTAACT
CCGCCCATCCCGCCCCTAACTCCGCCCAGTTCCGCCCATTCTCCGCCCCATGGCTGACTAATTTTTTTTA
TTTATGCAGAGGCCGAGGCCGCCTCTGCCTCTGAGCTATTCCAGAAGTAGTGAGGAGGCTTTTTTGGAGG
CCTAGGCTTTTGCAAAAAGCTCCCGGGAGCTTGTATATCCATTTTCGGATCTGATCAAGAGACAGGATGA
GGATCGTTTCGCATGATTGAACAAGATGGATTGCACGCAGGTTCTCCGGCCGCTTGGGTGGAGAGGCTAT
TCGGCTATGACTGGGCACAACAGACAATCGGCTGCTCTGATGCCGCCGTGTTCCGGCTGTCAGCGCAGGG
GCGCCCGGTTCTTTTTGTCAAGACCGACCTGTCCGGTGCCCTGAATGAACTGCAGGACGAGGCAGCGCGG
CTATCGTGGCTGGCCACGACGGGCGTTCCTTGCGCAGCTGTGCTCGACGTTGTCACTGAAGCGGGAAGGG
ACTGGCTGCTATTGGGCGAAGTGCCGGGGCAGGATCTCCTGTCATCTCACCTTGCTCCTGCCGAGAAAGT
ATCCATCATGGCTGATGCAATGCGGCGGCTGCATACGCTTGATCCGGCTACCTGCCCATTCGACCACCAA
GCGAAACATCGCATCGAGCGAGCACGTACTCGGATGGAAGCCGGTCTTGTCGATCAGGATGATCTGGACG
AAGAGCATCAGGGGCTCGCGCCAGCCGAACTGTTCGCCAGGCTCAAGGCGCGCATGCCCGACGGCGAGGA
TCTCGTCGTGACCCATGGCGATGCCTGCTTGCCGAATATCATGGTGGAAAATGGCCGCTTTTCTGGATTC
ATCGACTGTGGCCGGCTGGGTGTGGCGGACCGCTATCAGGACATAGCGTTGGCTACCCGTGATATTGCTG
AAGAGCTTGGCGGCGAATGGGCTGACCGCTTCCTCGTGCTTTACGGTATCGCCGCTCCCGATTCGCAGCG
CATCGCCTTCTATCGCCTTCTTGACGAGTTCTTCTGAGCGGGACTCTGGGGTTCGAAATGACCGACCAAG
CGACGCCCAACCTGCCATCACGAGATTTCGATTCCACCGCCGCCTTCTATGAAAGGTTGGGCTTCGGAAT
CGTTTTCCGGGACGCCGGCTGGATGATCCTCCAGCGCGGGGATCTCATGCTGGAGTTCTTCGCCCACCCC
AACTTGTTTATTGCAGCTTATAATGGTTACAAATAAAGCAATAGCATCACAAATTTCACAAATAAAGCAT
TTTTTTCACTGCATTCTAGTTGTGGTTTGTCCAAACTCATCAATGTATCTTATCATGTCTGTATACCGTC
GACCTCTAGCTAGAGCTTGGCGTAATCATGGTCATAGCTGTTTCCTGTGTGAAATTGTTATCCGCTCACA
ATTCCACACAACATACGAGCCGGAAGCATAAAGTGTAAAGCCTGGGGTGCCTAATGAGTGAGCTAACTCA
CATTAATTGCGTTGCGCTCACTGCCCGCTTTCCAGTCGGGAAACCTGTCGTGCCAGCTGCATTAATGAAT
CGGCCAACGCGCGGGGAGAGGCGGTTTGCGTATTGGGCGCTCTTCCGCTTCCTCGCTCACTGACTCGCTG
CGCTCGGTCGTTCGGCTGCGGCGAGCGGTATCAGCTCACTCAAAGGCGGTAATACGGTTATCCACAGAAT
CAGGGGATAACGCAGGAAAGAACATGTGAGCAAAAGGCCAGCAAAAGGCCAGGAACCGTAAAAAGGCCGC
GTTGCTGGCGTTTTTCCATAGGCTCCGCCCCCCTGACGAGCATCACAAAAATCGACGCTCAAGTCAGAGG
TGGCGAAACCCGACAGGACTATAAAGATACCAGGCGTTTCCCCCTGGAAGCTCCCTCGTGCGCTCTCCTG
TTCCGACCCTGCCGCTTACCGGATACCTGTCCGCCTTTCTCCCTTCGGGAAGCGTGGCGCTTTCTCATAG
CTCACGCTGTAGGTATCTCAGTTCGGTGTAGGTCGTTCGCTCCAAGCTGGGCTGTGTGCACGAACCCCCC
GTTCAGCCCGACCGCTGCGCCTTATCCGGTAACTATCGTCTTGAGTCCAACCCGGTAAGACACGACTTAT
CGCCACTGGCAGCAGCCACTGGTAACAGGATTAGCAGAGCGAGGTATGTAGGCGGTGCTACAGAGTTCTT
GAAGTGGTGGCCTAACTACGGCTACACTAGAAGAACAGTATTTGGTATCTGCGCTCTGCTGAAGCCAGTT
ACCTTCGGAAAAAGAGTTGGTAGCTCTTGATCCGGCAAACAAACCACCGCTGGTAGCGGTGGTTTTTTTG
TTTGCAAGCAGCAGATTACGCGCAGAAAAAAAGGATCTCAAGAAGATCCTTTGATCTTTTCTACGGGGTC
TGACGCTCAGTGGAACGAAAACTCACGTTAAGGGATTTTGGTCATGAGATTATCAAAAAGGATCTTCACC
TAGATCCTTTTAAATTAAAAATGAAGTTTTAAATCAATCTAAAGTATATATGAGTAAACTTGGTCTGACA
GTTACCAATGCTTAATCAGTGAGGCACCTATCTCAGCGATCTGTCTATTTCGTTCATCCATAGTTGCCTG
ACTCCCCGTCGTGTAGATAACTACGATACGGGAGGGCTTACCATCTGGCCCCAGTGCTGCAATGATACCG
CGAGACCCACGCTCACCGGCTCCAGATTTATCAGCAATAAACCAGCCAGCCGGAAGGGCCGAGCGCAGAA
GTGGTCCTGCAACTTTATCCGCCTCCATCCAGTCTATTAATTGTTGCCGGGAAGCTAGAGTAAGTAGTTC
GCCAGTTAATAGTTTGCGCAACGTTGTTGCCATTGCTACAGGCATCGTGGTGTCACGCTCGTCGTTTGGT
ATGGCTTCATTCAGCTCCGGTTCCCAACGATCAAGGCGAGTTACATGATCCCCCATGTTGTGCAAAAAAG
CGGTTAGCTCCTTCGGTCCTCCGATCGTTGTCAGAAGTAAGTTGGCCGCAGTGTTATCACTCATGGTTAT
GGCAGCACTGCATAATTCTCTTACTGTCATGCCATCCGTAAGATGCTTTTCTGTGACTGGTGAGTACTCA
ACCAAGTCATTCTGAGAATAGTGTATGCGGCGACCGAGTTGCTCTTGCCCGGCGTCAATACGGGATAATA
CCGCGCCACATAGCAGAACTTTAAAAGTGCTCATCATTGGAAAACGTTCTTCGGGGCGAAAACTCTCAAG
GATCTTACCGCTGTTGAGATCCAGTTCGATGTAACCCACTCGTGCACCCAACTGATCTTCAGCATCTTTT
ACTTTCACCAGCGTTTCTGGGTGAGCAAAAACAGGAAGGCAAAATGCCGCAAAAAAGGGAATAAGGGCGA
CACGGAAATGTTGAATACTCATACTCTTCCTTTTTCAATATTATTGAAGCATTTATCAGGGTTATTGTCT
CATGAGCGGATACATATTTGAATGTATTTAGAAAAATAAACAAATAGGGGTTCCGCGCACATTTCCCCGA
AAAGTGCCACCTGACGTC
Features (pLannotate 1.2.2; 22 found; start..end, strand, type, name):
     28..80      -  misc_feature   bom (fragment): basis of mobility region from pBR322
    235..614     +  enhancer       CMV enhancer: human cytomegalovirus immediate early enhancer
    615..818     +  promoter       CMV promoter: human cytomegalovirus (CMV) immediate early promoter
    814..847     +  LTR            5' LTR (truncated) (fragment): truncated 5' long terminal repeat (LTR) from HIV-1
    863..881     +  promoter       T7 promoter: promoter for bacteriophage T7 RNA polymerase
    950..2170    +  CDS            ORF45: ORF45_HHV8P - Experimental evidence at protein level: Swiss-Prot protein existence level 1. Prevents the establishment of cellular antiviral state by blocking virus-induced phosphorylation and activation of host interferon regulatory factor 7/IRF7, a transcription factor critical for the induction of interferons alpha and beta. Mechanistically, ORF45 competes with the associated IRF7 and inhibits its phosphorylation by IKBKE or TBK1 by acting as an alternative substrate. From Human herpesvirus 8 type P (isolate GK18) (HHV-8) (Kaposi's sarcoma-associated herpesvirus).
   2216..2236    +  CDS            FLAG (fragment): FLAG® epitope tag, followed by an enterokinase cleavage site
   2274..2292    -  promoter       SP6 promoter: promoter for bacteriophage SP6 RNA polymerase
   2318..2542    +  polyA_signal   bGH poly(A) signal: bovine growth hormone polyadenylation signal
   2546..2567    +  promoter       SV40 promoter (fragment): SV40 enhancer and early promoter
   2588..3016    +  rep_origin     f1 ori (sequence partly withheld): f1 bacteriophage origin of replication; arrow indicates direction of (+) strand synthesis
   3030..3359    +  promoter       SV40 promoter: SV40 enhancer and early promoter
   3426..4217    +  CDS            neo: KKA2_KLEPN - Also known as kan, nptII. Experimental evidence at protein level: Swiss-Prot protein existence level 1. Resistance to kanamycin, neomycin, paromomycin, ribostamycin, butirosin and gentamicin B. From Klebsiella pneumoniae.
   4241..4399    +  CDS            ble (fragment): BLE_KLEPN - Experimental evidence at protein level: Swiss-Prot protein existence level 1. Binding protein with a strong affinity to the bleomycin family of antibiotics. Binds to CL990; an antimitotic-antibiotic compound. From Klebsiella pneumoniae.
   4394..4515    +  polyA_signal   SV40 poly(A) signal: SV40 polyadenylation signal
   4588..4604    -  protein_bind   lac operator: The lac repressor binds to the lac operator to inhibit transcription in E. coli. This inhibition can be relieved by adding lactose or isopropyl-β-D-thiogalactopyranoside (IPTG). lac repressor encoded by lacI
   4612..4642    -  promoter       lac promoter: promoter for the E. coli lac operon
   4657..4678    -  protein_bind   CAP binding site: CAP binding activates transcription in the presence of cAMP. E. coli catabolite activator protein
   4691..4783    -  CDS            lacI (fragment): lac repressor; lacI; The lac repressor binds to the lac operator to inhibit transcription in E. coli. This inhibition can be relieved by adding lactose or isopropyl-β-D-thiogalactopyranoside (IPTG).
   4966..5554    -  rep_origin     ori: high-copy-number ColE1/pMB1/pBR322/pUC origin of replication
   5725..6585    -  CDS            AmpR: β-lactamase; bla; confers resistance to ampicillin, carbenicillin, and related antibiotics
   6586..6690    -  promoter       AmpR promoter: bla
