[The description below was written by a language model from this plasmid's Addgene catalogue record and pLannotate feature annotations shown in this document.]
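Description:
pDD2710 is a mammalian expression plasmid built on the pcDNA3.1(+) backbone that produces a Flag-tagged mutant form of the ORF45 protein of Kaposi's sarcoma-associated herpesvirus (human herpesvirus 8). The sequenced plasmid is about 6.7 kb. It is maintained in E. coli through a high-copy ColE1/pUC-type origin and selected with ampicillin via the β-lactamase gene. An f1 origin is also present, which permits single-stranded DNA production. For mammalian cells, the backbone carries a neomycin phosphotransferase gene under the SV40 enhancer/early promoter with an SV40 polyadenylation signal, so stable transfectants can be selected with G418. The short ble, lacI, HIV-1 LTR and bom fragments in the annotation appear to be backbone remnants or partial sequence matches rather than functional elements.

The expression cassette places the ORF45 coding sequence downstream of the human cytomegalovirus immediate early enhancer and promoter and ends at the bovine growth hormone polyadenylation signal. A T7 promoter sits upstream of the insert and an SP6 promoter faces it from downstream. According to the depositor, the insert was fused to a C-terminal Flag epitope and cloned between the EcoRI and NotI sites. This matches the Flag annotation lying just after the ORF45 reading frame. The insert is the RN2 mutant, carrying the substitutions I289A and L291A, and was derived from a previously described ORF45 mutant made by another laboratory. The record does not state what function these changes disrupt. ORF45 is annotated as blocking IRF7 phosphorylation and interferon induction, and the associated publication describes it as an inhibitor of p53 signaling during viral reactivation. The plasmid is therefore suited to transient or stable expression of this mutant, with detection or immunoprecipitation through the Flag tag, for comparison with wild-type ORF45.
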