Addgene plasmid #175082: pDD2710
Purpose: Mammalian expression of Flag-tagged KSHV ORF45 RN2 mutant
Depositing lab: Dirk Dittmer. Depositing organization: University of North Carolina at Chapel Hill. Publication: The ORF45 Protein of Kaposi Sarcoma-Associated Herpesvirus Is an Inhibitor of p53 Signaling during Viral Reactivation. Alzhanova D, Meyo JO, Juarez A, Dittmer DP. J Virol. 2021 Nov 9;95(23):e0145921. doi: 10.1128/JVI.01459-21. Epub 2021 Sep 15. PubMed 34523970.
Backbone
  Vector backbone: pcDNA3.1(+)
  Vector type: Mammalian Expression
Growth in bacteria
  Bacterial resistance: Ampicillin, 100 μg/mL
  Growth temperature: 37°C
  Growth strain: DH5alpha
  Copy number: High Copy
Gene/Insert
  Gene/Insert name: KSHV ORF45 (alt name: 57)
  Species: Kaposi's sarcoma-associated herpesvirus 8
  Mutation: RN2 mutant: I289A/L291A
  Entrez Gene: ORF45 (a.k.a. HHV8GK18_gp51)
  Cloning method: Restriction Enzyme; 5′ cloning site Unknown (unknown if destroyed); 3′ cloning site Unknown (unknown if destroyed)
Resource information
  A portion of this plasmid was derived from a plasmid made by: Dr. Fanxiu Zhu (Florida State University), PMID: 19116250.
Terms and licenses: Academic/Nonprofit Terms; Industry Terms: Not Available to Industry
Depositor comments: KSHV ORF45 RN2 mutant (Li, 2009) was fused with C-terminal Flag and cloned into pcDNA3.1(+) using EcoRI and NotI sites
How to cite: pDD2710 was a gift from Dirk Dittmer (Addgene plasmid # 175082 ; http://n2t.net/addgene:175082 ; RRID:Addgene_175082)
