>Addgene plasmid #175082 | pDD2710 | depositor partial sequence | sequence record 339530 | sequenced insert
NNNNNNNNNNNNNNNGCTCGGNTNNNTAGTAACGGCCGCCAGTGTGCTGGAATTCGCCACCATGGCGATG
TTTGTGAGGACCTCGTCTAGCACACACGATGAAGAGAGAATGCTTCCAATTGAAGGAGCGCCTCGCAGAC
GACCCCCCGTGAAGTTCATATTCCCACCTCCACCTCTTTCATCACTTCCAGGATTTGGCAGGCCGCGCGG
CTATGCTGGACCCACGGTGATAGATATGTCTGCCCCAGACGACGTCTTCGCCGAGGACACGCCATCGCCG
CCAGCAACCCCTCTGGATCTACAGATATCCCCGGATCAGTCGAGCGGCGAATCTGAATATGACGAGGATG
AGGAAGATGAAGATGAAGAAGAAAATGACGATGTTCAGGAGGAAGACGAGCCAGAGGGGTACCCTGCAGA
CTTTTTTCAACCTTTATCTCACTTGCGCCCGAGGCCTCTGGCCAGACGGGCCCATACGCCCAAACCGGTA
GCAGTGGTAGCGGGCCGCGTGCGCAGTTCAACGGACACGGCGGAGTCCGAGGCGTCCATGGGATGGGTTA
GTCAGGATGACGGATTTTCCCCTGCTGGGCTCTCACCTTCAGACGACGAGGGGGTTGCTATCCTGGAACC
GATGGCGGCATACACTGGGACCGGGGCATACGGACTTTCACCTGCTTCCAGAAATAGTGTACCTGGAACA
CAAAGTTCACCATACAGCGACCCTGATGAAGGGCCCTCGTGGCGCCCCCTGCGCGCCGCACCCACCGCGA
TCGTCGACCTGACATCGGACTCTGATAGCGATGACAGTTCCAACTCTCCGGACGTGAACAATGAGGNCGC
GTTTACCGACGCGCGCCATTTTTCCCACCAGCCACCCTCGTCCGAGGAGGACGGAGAAGACCAAGGGGAA
GTATTGAGTCAGAGAGCCGGGGCCATGGACGTGGGCCAGAAGCGCAAAAGGCAGTCTACCGCCTCCTCTG
GTAGCGAGGATGTGGTGCGCTGCCAGAGACAACCAAACTTAAGCCGCAAAGCANNGNGTCCGTGATAAT
